>Addgene plasmid #187218 | pSBK.079 | addgene full sequence | sequence record 367485 | Addgene NGS Result
TTTATAGCTAGCTCAGCCCTTGGTACAATGCTAGCTCTAGAGAAAGAGGAGAAATACTAGATGAAATCCG
CTGAATATTTGAACACTTTTAGATTGAGAAATCTCGGCCTACCTGTCATGAACAATTTGCATGACATGTC
TAAGGCGACTCGCATATCTGTTGAAACACTTCGGTTGTTAATCTATACAGCTGATTTTCGCTATAGGATC
TACACTGTAGAAAAGAAAGGCCCAGAGAAGAGAATGAGAACCATTTACCAACCTTCTCGAGAACTTAAAG
CCTTACAAGGATGGGTTCTACGTAACATTTTAGATAAACTGTCGTCATCTCCTTTTTCTATTGGATTTGA
AAAGCACCAATCTATTTTGAATAATGCTACCCCGCATATTGGGGCAAACTTTATACTGAATATTGATTTG
GAGGATTTTTTCCCAAGTTTAACTGCTAACAAAGTTTTTGGAGTGTTCCATTCTCTTGGTTATAATCGAC
TAATATCTTCAGTTTTGACAAAAATATGTTGTTATAAAAATCTGCTACCACAAGGTGCTCCATCATCACC
TAAATTAGCTAATCTAATATGTTCTAAACTTGATTATCGTATTCAGGGTTATGCAGGTAGTCGGGGCTTG
ATATATACGAGATATGCCGATGATCTCACCTTATCTGCACAGTCTATGAAAAAGGTTGTTAAAGCACGTG
ATTTTTTATTTTCTATAATCCCAAGTGAAGGATTGGTTATTAACTCAAAAAAAACTTGTATTAGTGGGCC
TCGTAGTCAGAGGAAAGTTACAGGTTTAGTTATTTCACAAGAGAAAGTTGGGATAGGTAGAGAAAAATAT
AAAGAAATTAGAGCAAAGATACATCATATATTTTGCGGTAAGTCTTCTGAGATAGAACACGTTAGGGGAT
GGTTGTCATTTATTTTAAGTGTGGATTCAAAAAGCCATAGGAGATTAATAACTTATATTAGCAAATTAGA
AAAAAAATATGGAAAGAACCCTTTAAATAAAGCGAAGACCTAATGACATGGGCAGCAGCCATCACCATCA
TCACCACAGCCAGGATCCGAATTCGAGCTCGGCGCGCCTGCAGGTCGACAAGCTTGCGGCCGCATAATGC
TTAAGTCGAACAGAAAGTAATCGTATTGTACACGGCCGCATAATCGAAATTAATACGACTCACTATAGGG
GAATTGTGAGCGGATAACAATTCCCCATCTTAGTATATTAGTTAAGTATAAGAAGGAGATATACAATGAC
CTGGCTTCCCCTTAATCCCATTCCACTCAAAGATCGCGTCTCCATGATCTTTCTGCAATATGGGCAGATC
GATGTAATAGATGGCGCGTTTGTACTTATCGACAAGACAGGGATCCGCACTCATATTCCTGTTGGCTCGG
TTGCCTGCATCATGCTGGAACCTGGTACACGGGTTTCGCATGCAGCTGTACGCCTGGCTGCGCAAGTTGG
AACATTGTTGGTATGGGTGGGGGAAGCGGGCGTTCGTGTTTATGCTTCTGGTCAGCCTGGAGGTGCGCGT
TCAGATAAGCTGCTCTATCAGGCAAAACTTGCTCTGGATGAAGATTTGCGTCTGAAGGTCGTACGTAAAA
TGTTTGAACTTCGGTTTGGAGAACCTGCGCCTGCCCGGCGCTCCGTAGAGCAACTCAGAGGTATAGAAGG
CAGTCGCGTGCGGGCAACCTACGCACTTCTGGCGAAGCAATACGGCGTGACATGGAATGGACGTCGCTAC
GATCCGAAAGACTGGGAAAAGGGCGATACGATCAACCAATGCATTAGCGCTGCAACTTCCTGTTTATACG
GCGTAACTGAAGCGGCGATACTTGCAGCTGGTTATGCACCAGCTATTGGGTTTGTGCATACAGGAAAGCC
TCTTTCCTTTGTTTACGATATTGCAGACATCATTAAATTTGACACTGTTGTACCGAAAGCTTTTGAGATA
GCGCGTCGTAACCCTGGTGAGCCGGACCGGGAAGTCCGTTTGGCGTGCAGGGATATTTTTCGCAGTAGTA
AAACATTAGCCAAATTGATTCCGCTTATAGAGGACGTGCTTGCCGCTGGAGAAATACAACCGCCGGCCCC
ACCTGAAGATGCACAGCCTGTTGCCATTCCGCTTCCTGTTTCACTGGGAGATGCAGGCCATCGGAGTAGC
TGAA
[282 nt withheld, positions 2175-2456]
TGAGCGGCCGCACTCGAGTCTGGTAAAGAAACCGCTGCTGCGAAATTTGAACGCCAGCACATTATGGCAG
ATCTCAATTGGATATCGGCCGGCCACGCGATCGCTGACGTCGGTACCCTCGAGTCTGGTAAAGAAACCGC
TGCTGCGAAATTTGAACGCCAGCACATGGACTCGTCTACTAGCGCAGCTTAATTAACCTAGGCTGCTGCC
ACCGCTGAGCAATAACTAGCATAACCCCTTGGGGCCTCTAAACGGGTCTTGAGGGGTTTTTTGCTGAAAC
CTCAGGCATTTGAGAAGCACACGGTCACACTGCTTCCGGTAGTCAATAAACCGGTAAACCAGCAATAGAC
ATAAGCGGCTATTTAACGACCCTGCCCTGAACCGACGACAAGCTGACGACCGGGTCTCCGCAAGTGGCAC
TTTTCGGGGAAATGTGCGCGGAACCCCTATTTGTTTATTTTTCTAAATACATTCAAATATGTATCCGCTC
ATGAATTAATTCTTACCAATGCTTAATCAGTGAGGCACCTATCTCAGCGATCTGTCTATTTCGTTCATCC
ATAGTTGCCTGACTCCCCGTCGTGTAGATAACTACGATACGGGAGGGCTTACCATCTGGCCCCAGTGCTG
CAATGATACCGCGAGACCCACGCTCACCGGCTCCAGATTTATCAGCAATAAACCAGCCAGCCGGAAGGGC
CGAGCGCAGAAGTGGTCCTGCAACTTTATCCGCCTCCATCCAGTCTATTAATTGTTGCCGGGAAGCTAGA
GTAAGTAGTTCGCCAGTTAATAGTTTGCGCAACGTTGTTGCCATTGCTACAGGCATCGTGGTGTCACGCT
CGTCGTTTGGTATGGCTTCATTCAGCTCCGGTTCCCAACGATCAAGGCGAGTTACATGATCCCCCATGTT
GTGCAAAAAAGCGGTTAGCTCCTTCGGTCCTCCGATCGTTGTCAGAAGTAAGTTGGCCGCAGTGTTATCA
CTCATGGTTATGGCAGCACTGCATAATTCTCTTACTGTCATGCCATCCGTAAGATGCTTTTCTGTGACTG
GTGAGTACTCAACCAAGTCATTCTGAGAATAGTGTATGCGGCGACCGAGTTGCTCTTGCCCGGCGTCAAC
ACGGGATAATACCGCGCCACATAGCAGAACTTTAAAAGTGCTCATCATTGGAAAACGTTCTTCGGGGCGA
AAACTCTCAAGGATCTTACCGCTGTTGAGATCCAGTTCGATGTAACCCACTCGTGCACCCAACTGATCTT
CAGCATCTTTTACTTTCACCAGCGTTTCTGGGTGAGCAAAAACAGGAAGGCAAAATGCCGCAAAAAAGGG
AATAAGGGCGACACGGAAATGTTGAATACTCATACTCTTCCTTTTTCAATATTATTGAAGCATTTATCAG
GGTTATTGTCTCATGAGCGGATACATATTTGAATGTATTTAGAAAAATAAACAAATAGGCATGCAGCGCT
CTTCCGCTTCCTCGCTCACTGACTCGCTACGCTCGGTCGTTCGACTGCGGCGAGCGGTGTCAGCTCACTC
AAAAGCGGTAATACGGTTATCCACAGAATCAGGGGATAAAGCCGGAAAGAACATGTGAGCAAAAAGCAAA
GCACCGGAAGAAGCCAACGCCGCAGGCGTTTTTCCATAGGCTCCGCCCCCCTGACGAGCATCACAAAAAT
CGACGCTCAAGCCAGAGGTGGCGAAACCCGACAGGACTATAAAGATACCAGGCGTTTCCCCCTGGAAGCT
CCCTCGTGCGCTCTCCTGTTCCGACCCTGCCGCTTACCGGATACATGTCCGCCTTTCTCCCTTCGGGAAG
CGTGGCGCTTTCTCATAGCTCACGCTGTTGGTATCTCAGTTCGGTGTAGGTCGTTCGCTCCAAGCTGGGC
TGTGTGCACGAACCCCCCGTTCAGCCCGACCGCTGCGCCTTATCCGGTAACTATCGTCTTGAGTCCAACC
CGGTAAGACACGACTTATCGCCACTGGCAGCAGCCATTGGTAACTGATTTAGAGGACTTTGTCTTGAAGT
TATGCACCTGTTAAGGCTAAACTGAAAGAACAGATTTTGGTGAGTGCGGTCCTCCAACCCACTTACCTTG
GTTCAAAGAGTTGGTAGCTCAGCGAACCTTGAGAAAACCACCGTTGGTAGCGGTGGTTTTTCTTTATTTA
TGAGATGATGAATCAATCGGTCTATCAAGTCAACGAACAGCTATTCCGTTACTCTAGATTTCAGTGCAAT
TTATCTCTTCAAATGTAGCACCTGAAGTCAGCCCCATACGATATAAGTTGTAATTCTCATGTTAGTCATG
CCCCGCGCCCACCGGAAGGAGCTGACTGGGTTGAAGGCTCTCAAGGGCATCGGTCGAGATCCCGGTGCCT
AATGAGTGAGCTAACTTACATTAATTGCGTTGCGCTCACTGCCCGCTTTCCAGTCGGGAAACCTGTCGTG
CCAGCTGCATTAATGAATCGGCCAACGCGCGGGGAGAGGCGGTTTGCGTATTGGGCGCCAGGGTGGTTTT
TCTTTTCACCAGTGAGACGGGCAACAGCTGATTGCCCTTCACCGCCTGGCCCTGAGAGAGTTGCAGCAAG
CGGTCCACGCTGGTTTGCCCCAGCAGGCGAAAATCCTGTTTGATGGTGGTTAACGGCGGGATATAACATG
AGCTGTCTTCGGTATCGTCGTATCCCACTACCGAGATGTCCGCACCAACGCGCAGCCCGGACTCGGTAAT
GGCGCGCATTGCGCCCAGCGCCATCTGATCGTTGGCAACCAGCATCGCAGTGGGAACGATGCCCTCATTC
AGCATTTGCATGGTTTGTTGAAAACCGGACATGGCACTCCAGTCGCCTTCCCGTTCCGCTATCGGCTGAA
TTTGATTGCGAGTGAGATATTTATGCCAGCCAGCCAGACGCAGACGCGCCGAGACAGAACTTAATGGGCC
CGCTAACAGCGCGATTTGCTGGTGACCCAATGCGACCAGATGCTCCACGCCCAGTCGCGTACCGTCTTCA
TGGGAGAAAATAATACTGTTGATGGGTGTCTGGTCAGAGACATCAAGAAATAACGCCGGAACATTAGTGC
AGGCAGCTTCCACAGCAATGGCATCCTGGTCATCCAGCGGATAGTTAATGATCAGCCCACTGACGCGTTG
CGCGAGAAGATTGTGCACCGCCGCTTTACAGGCTTCGACGCCGCTTCGTTCTACCATCGACACCACCACG
CTGGCACCCAGTTGATCGGCGCGAGATTTAATCGCCGCGACAATTTGCGACGGCGCGTGCAGGGCCAGAC
TGGAGGTGGCAACGCCAATCAGCAACGACTGTTTGCCCGCCAGTTGTTGTGCCACGCGGTTGGGAATGTA
ATTCAGCTCCGCCATCGCCGCTTCCACTTTTTCCCGCGTTTTCGCAGAAACGTGGCTGGCCTGGTTCACC
ACGCGGGAAACGGTCTGATAAGAGACACCGGCATACTCTGCGACATCGTATAACGTTACTGGTTTCACAT
TCACCACCCTGAATTGACTCTCTTCCGGGCGCTATCATGCCATACCGCGAAAGGTTTTGCGCCATTCGAT
GGTGTCCGGGATCTCGACGCTCTCCCTTATGCGACTCCTGCATTAGGAAAT
Features (pLannotate 1.2.2; 17 found; start..end, strand, type, name):
     61..1020    +  CDS            RT86_ECOLX: Protein predicted: Swiss-Prot protein existence level 4. Participates in the synthesis of a msDNA (a branched RNA linked by a 2',5'-phosphodiester linkage to a single-stranded DNA) of unknown function. The retron transcript serves as primer and template to the reaction, and codes for the RT. From Escherichia coli.
   1171..1189    +  promoter       T7 promoter: promoter for bacteriophage T7 RNA polymerase
   1190..1214    +  protein_bind   lac operator: The lac repressor binds to the lac operator to inhibit transcription in E. coli. This inhibition can be relieved by adding lactose or isopropyl-β-D-thiogalactopyranoside (IPTG). lac repressor encoded by lacI
   1256..2170    +  CDS            ygbT: CAS1_ECOLI - Also known as cas1. Experimental evidence at protein level: Swiss-Prot protein existence level 1. CRISPR (clustered regularly interspaced short palindromic repeat), is an adaptive immune system that provides protection against mobile genetic elements (viruses, transposable elements and conjugative plasmids) (PubMed:21255106, PubMed:24920831, PubMed:24793649). CRISPR clusters contain sequences complementary to antecedent mobile elements and target invading nucleic acids. CRISPR clusters are transcribed and processed into CRISPR RNA (crRNA). The Cas1-Cas2 complex is involved in CRIS
   2175..2456    +  CDS            ygbF (sequence withheld): CAS2_ECOLI - Also known as cas2. Experimental evidence at protein level: Swiss-Prot protein existence level 1. CRISPR (clustered regularly interspaced short palindromic repeat), is an adaptive immune system that provides protection against mobile genetic elements (viruses, transposable elements and conjugative plasmids) (PubMed:21255106, PubMed:24920831, PubMed:24793649). CRISPR clusters contain sequences complementary to antecedent mobile elements and target invading nucleic acids. CRISPR clusters are transcribed and processed into CRISPR RNA (crRNA). The Cas1-Cas2 complex is involved in CRIS
   2586..2627    +  CDS            S-Tag (fragment): affinity and epitope tag derived from pancreatic ribonuclease A
   2657..2674    +  CDS            SET1 (fragment): solubility-enhancement tag derived from T7 phage gene 10B
   2682..2729    +  terminator     T7 terminator: transcription terminator for bacteriophage T7 RNA polymerase
   2893..2950    +  promoter       AmpR promoter (fragment): bla
   2959..3819    -  CDS            AmpR: β-lactamase; bla; confers resistance to ampicillin, carbenicillin, and related antibiotics
   3820..3911    -  promoter       AmpR promoter: bla
   3927..4676    -  rep_origin     RSF ori: Plasmids containing the RSF 1030 origin of replication can be propagated in E. coli cells that contain additional plasmids with compatible origins.
   4759..4823    -  CDS            TcR (fragment): tetracycline efflux protein; tet; confers resistance to tetracycline
   4838..4859    -  protein_bind   CAP binding site: CAP binding activates transcription in the presence of cAMP. E. coli catabolite activator protein
   4872..5954    -  CDS            lacI: lac repressor; lacI; The lac repressor binds to the lac operator to inhibit transcription in E. coli. This inhibition can be relieved by adding lactose or isopropyl-β-D-thiogalactopyranoside (IPTG).
   5955..6032    -  promoter       lacI promoter: lacI
   6040..6075    -  CDS            TcR (fragment): tetracycline efflux protein; tet; confers resistance to tetracycline
