[The description below was written by a language model from this plasmid's Addgene catalogue record and pLannotate feature annotations shown in this document.]
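Description:
pSBK.079 is a bacterial expression plasmid of about 6.1 kb built on the Novagen pRSFDuet backbone, in which the original kanamycin marker has been replaced with an ampicillin resistance gene (β-lactamase with its bla promoter). It replicates in E. coli from the RSF1030 origin, which is compatible with other common origins and so allows the plasmid to be maintained alongside additional plasmids in the same cell. The backbone also carries lacI with its own promoter, supplying lac repressor for control of the inducible cassette.

The plasmid holds two separate expression units. The first encodes the reverse transcriptase of the E. coli retron Eco1 (also called Ec86), which the record places under the J23115 promoter, a member of the Anderson series of synthetic constitutive promoters; this promoter is not annotated in the feature table, but the RT coding sequence is. The second unit uses a T7 promoter with an adjacent lac operator to drive the E. coli cas1 (ygbT) and cas2 (ygbF) genes in tandem, so their expression depends on T7 RNA polymerase and is IPTG-inducible, ending at the T7 terminator. Short S-Tag and other tag fragments downstream of cas2 appear to be leftover Duet vector sequence rather than functional fusions, as do the small TcR fragments.

Cas1 and Cas2 form the CRISPR integrase complex that inserts new spacers into a CRISPR array, while the retron RT makes single-stranded msDNA from a retron noncoding RNA, which is not annotated here and would presumably be supplied separately. According to the associated publication title, these components are used to record the order of gene expression in DNA by CRISPR acquisition of retron-derived barcodes.
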