Addgene plasmid #187218: pSBK.079
Purpose: Expresses Eco1 RT and Cas1 + Cas2
Depositing lab: Seth Shipman. Depositing organization: J. David Gladstone Institutes. Publication: Recording gene expression order in DNA by CRISPR addition of retron barcodes. Bhattarai-Kline S, Lear SK, Fishman CB, Lopez SC, Lockshin ER, Schubert MG, Nivala J, Church GM, Shipman SL. Nature. 2022 Aug;608(7921):217-225. doi: 10.1038/s41586-022-04994-6. Epub 2022 Jul 27. PubMed 35896746.
Backbone
  Vector backbone: pRSFDuet
  Backbone manufacturer: Novagen
  Backbone size w/o insert (bp): 3900
  Total vector size (bp): 6072
  Modifications to backbone: swap Kan resistance marker for Amp resistance marker
  Vector type: Bacterial Expression, Synthetic Biology
Growth in bacteria
  Bacterial resistance: Ampicillin, 100 μg/mL
  Growth temperature: 37°C
  Growth strain: DH5alpha
  Copy number: Unknown
Gene/Insert 1
  Gene/Insert name: Retron Eco1 Reverse Transcriptase (alt name: Retron Ec86 RT)
  Species: E. coli
  Insert size (bp): 963
  GenBank ID: MFB61135.1
  Promoter: J23115
  Cloning method: Gibson Cloning
  Sequencing primers: 5′ CATACCGCGAAAGGTTTTGCG; 3′ TATGCGGCCGTGTACAATAC
Gene/Insert 2
  Gene/Insert name: Cas1 + Cas2 (alt name: Cas1+2)
  Species: E. coli
  Insert size (bp): 1204
  Promoter: T7/lac
  Cloning method: Gibson Cloning
  Sequencing primers: 5′ ATCATCACCACAGCCAGGAT; 3′ ATGTGCTGGCGTTCAAATTTCGCAGC
Resource information
  A portion of this plasmid was derived from a plasmid made by: Cas1 + Cas2 cloned from pCas1+2. pCas1+2 was a gift from Udi Qimron (Addgene plasmid # 72676 ; http://n2t.net/addgene:72676 ; RRID:Addgene_72676)
Terms and licenses: Academic/Nonprofit Terms; Industry Terms: Not Available to Industry
Depositor comments: Please visit https://doi.org/10.1101/2021.08.11.455990 for bioRxiv preprint.
How to cite: pSBK.079 was a gift from Seth Shipman (Addgene plasmid # 187218 ; http://n2t.net/addgene:187218 ; RRID:Addgene_187218)
